Addgene plasmid #170369: pAAV.U6gLacZ.hSyn.H2B.RFP
Purpose: Negative control plasmid used for Crispr/cas9 based disruption. Expressing nuclear RFP.
Depositing lab: Johan Jakobsson. Depositing organization: Lund University. Publication: Activation of endogenous retroviruses during brain development causes an inflammatory response. Jonsson ME, Garza R, Sharma Y, Petri R, Sodersten E, Johansson JG, Johansson PA, Atacho DA, Pircs K, Madsen S, Yudovich D, Ramakrishnan R, Holmberg J, Larsson J, Jern P, Jakobsson J. EMBO J. 2021 Mar 1:e106423. doi: 10.15252/embj.2020106423. PubMed 33644903.
Backbone
  Vector backbone: pAAV
  Vector type: AAV
Growth in bacteria
  Bacterial resistance: Ampicillin, 100 μg/mL
  Growth temperature: 37°C
  Growth strain: NEB Stable
  Copy number: High Copy
Gene/Insert
  Gene/Insert name: H2B RFP (alt name: H2B-mCherry)
  gRNA/shRNA sequence: TGCGAATACGCCCACGCGAT
  Promoter: human Synapsin
  Cloning method: Unknown
  Sequencing primers: 5′ AGTCGTGTCGTGCCTGAGA; 3′ catagttaagaataccag
Terms and licenses: Academic/Nonprofit Terms; Industry Terms: Not Available to Industry
How to cite: pAAV.U6gLacZ.hSyn.H2B.RFP was a gift from Johan Jakobsson (Addgene plasmid # 170369 ; http://n2t.net/addgene:170369 ; RRID:Addgene_170369)
