[The description below was written by a language model from this plasmid's Addgene catalogue record and pLannotate feature annotations shown in this document.]
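Description:
pAAV.U6gLacZ.hSyn.H2B.RFP is an adeno-associated virus transfer plasmid on a pAAV backbone, built as a negative control for CRISPR/Cas9 gene disruption experiments in neurons. It is maintained in E. coli as a high-copy plasmid through a ColE1/pUC-type origin and selected with ampicillin via the β-lactamase gene. An f1 phage origin and short remnants of lacI, lacZα, rop and bom are also annotated in the backbone. The record lists a recombination-deficient strain for propagation, which is consistent with the need to preserve the repeat-rich AAV2 inverted terminal repeats. These ITRs flank the payload and are the signals that allow the intervening DNA to be replicated and packaged into AAV particles when helper functions are supplied.

Two expression units sit between the ITRs. A human U6 RNA polymerase III promoter drives a guide RNA joined to the Streptococcus pyogenes Cas9 scaffold. According to the plasmid name, the guide is directed against lacZ, so it should have no target in the mammalian genome and serves as a non-targeting control. Cas9 itself is not encoded and must come from another source. Downstream, the neuron-specific human synapsin I promoter drives human histone H2B fused to mCherry (the "RFP" of the name), followed by a WPRE to enhance transcript expression and an SV40 polyadenylation signal. The histone fusion confines red fluorescence to the nucleus, marking transduced neurons.

The depositor and repository sequences (about 6 kb) give matching feature maps apart from small coordinate shifts. In the repository sequencing result the ITR downstream of the poly(A) signal is annotated only as a short fragment.
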