Features (pLannotate 1.2.2; 19 found; start..end, strand, type, name):
     18..128     +  repeat_region  AAV2 ITR (fragment): inverted terminal repeat of adeno-associated virus serotype 2 inverted
    195..427     +  promoter       U6 promoter: RNA polymerase III promoter for human U6 snRNA
    457..532     +  misc_RNA       gRNA scaffold: guide RNA scaffold for the Streptococcus pyogenes CRISPR/Cas9 system
    572..1019    +  promoter       hSyn promoter: human synapsin I promoter; confers neuron-specific expression (Kügler et al., 2003)
   1056..1433    +  CDS            H2BC3: H2B1B_HUMAN - Also known as H2BFF, HIST1H2BB Experimental evidence at protein level: Swiss-Prot protein existence level 1. Core component of nucleosome. Nucleosomes wrap and compact DNA into chromatin, limiting DNA accessibility to the cellular machineries which require DNA as a template. Histones thereby play a central role in transcription regulation, DNA repair, DNA replication and chromosomal stability. DNA accessibility is regulated via a complex set of post-translational modifications of histones, also called histone code, and nucleosome remodeling. From Homo sapiens (Human).
   1452..2159    +  CDS            mCherry: mCherry is a basic (constitutively fluorescent) red fluorescent protein published in 2004, derived from Discosoma sp.. It is reported to be a very rapidly-maturing monomer with low acid sensitivity.
   2181..2769    +  misc_feature   WPRE: woodchuck hepatitis virus posttranscriptional regulatory element
   2773..2789    +  misc_feature   MCS (fragment): pUC18/19 multiple cloning site
   2790..2815    +  misc_feature   MCS (fragment): pBluescript multiple cloning site
   2817..2951    +  polyA_signal   SV40 poly(A) signal: SV40 polyadenylation signal
   3014..3124    -  repeat_region  AAV2 ITR (fragment): inverted terminal repeat of adeno-associated virus serotype 2 inverted
   3148..3205    -  CDS            lacI (fragment): lac repressor; lacI; The lac repressor binds to the lac operator to inhibit transcription in E. coli. This inhibition can be relieved by adding lactose or isopropyl-β-D-thiogalactopyranoside (IPTG).
   3388..3976    -  rep_origin     ori: high-copy-number ColE1/pMB1/pBR322/pUC origin of replication
   4147..5007    -  CDS            AmpR: β-lactamase; bla; confers resistance to ampicillin, carbenicillin, and related antibiotics
   5008..5112    -  promoter       AmpR promoter: bla
   5207..5242    +  CDS            rop (fragment): Rop protein, which maintains plasmids at low copy number; rop
   5344..5443    +  misc_feature   bom (fragment): basis of mobility region from pBR322
   5444..5899    -  rep_origin     f1 ori (sequence partly withheld): f1 bacteriophage origin of replication; arrow indicates direction of (+) strand synthesis
   5907..5978    -  CDS            lacZα (fragment): LacZα fragment of β-galactosidase; lacZ fragment
>Addgene plasmid #170369 | pAAV.U6gLacZ.hSyn.H2B.RFP | depositor full sequence | sequence record 330346 | pAAV.U6gLacZ.hSyn.H2B.RFP sequence 5982 bps
GGGGGGGGGGGGGGGGGGTTGGCCACTCCCTCTCTGCGCGCTCGCTCGCTCACTGAGGCCGGGCGACCAA
AGGTCGCCCGACGCCCGGGCTTTGCCCGGGCGGCCTCAGTGAGCGAGCGAGCGCGCAGAGAGGGAGTGGC
CAACTCCATCACTAGGGGTTCCTCAGATCGGGCTGCAGGAATTGGCCGCTCTAGATTTCCCATGATTCCT
TCATATTTGCATATACGATACAAGGCTGTTAGAGAGATAATTAGAATTAATTTGACTGTAAACACAAAGA
TATTAGTACAAAATACGTGACGTAGAAAGTAATAATTTCTTGGGTAGTTTGCAGTTTTAAAATTATGTTT
TAAAATGGACTATCATATGCTTACCGTAACTTGAAAGTATTTCGATTTCTTGGCTTTATATATCTTGTGG
AAAGGACGAAACACCGTGCGAATACGCCCACGCGATGTTTTAGAGCTAGAAATAGCAAGTTAAAATAAGG
CTAGTCCGTTATCAACTTGAAAAAGTGGCACCGAGTCGGTGCTTTTTTTCTAGACTCTAGCTGCAGAGGG
ACCTGCGTATGAGTGCAAGTGGGTTTTAGGACCAGGATGAGGCGGGGTGGGGGTGCCTACCTGACGACCG
ACCCCGACCCACTGGACAAGCACCCAACCCCCATTCCCCAAATTGCGCATCCCCTATCAGAGAGGGGGAG
GGGAAACAGGATGCGGCGAGGCGCGTGCGCACTGCCAGCTTCAGCACCGCGGACAGTGCCTTCGCCCCCG
CCTGGCGGCGCGCGCCACCGCCGCCTCAGCACTGAAGGCGCGCTGACGTCACTCGCCGGTCCCCCGCAAA
CTCCCCTTCCCGGCCACCTTGGTCGCGTCCGCGCCGCCGCCGGCCCAGCCGGACCGCACCACGCGAGGCG
CGAGATAGGGGGGCACGGGCGCGACCATCTGCGCTGCGGCGCCGGCGACTCAGCGCTGCCTCAGTCTGCG
GTGGGCAGCGGAGGAGTCGTGTCGTGCCTGAGAGCGCAGTCGAATTCAAGCTGCTAGCAGCTTGGTACCG
CCACCATGCCTGAACCCTCTAAGTCTGCTCCAGCCCCTAAAAAGGGTTCTAAGAAGGCTATCACTAAGGC
GCAGAAGAAGGATGGTAAGAAGCGTAAGCGCAGCCGCAAGGAGAGCTATTCTATCTATGTGTACAAGGTT
CTGAAGCAGGTCCACCCCGACACCGGCATCTCATCCAAGGCCATGGGGATCATGAACTCCTTCGTCAACG
ACATCTTCGAGCGCATCGCGGGCGAGGCTTCTCGCCTGGCTCACTACAATAAGCGCTCGACCATCACCTC
CAGGGAGATTCAGACGGCTGTGCGCCTGCTGCTGCCTGGGGAGCTGGCTAAGCATGCTGTGTCCGAGGGC
ACTAAGGCAGTTACCAAGTACACTAGCTCTAAGGATCCACCGGTCGCCACCATGGTGAGCAAGGGCGAGG
AGGATAACATGGCCATCATCAAGGAGTTCATGCGCTTCAAGGTGCACATGGAGGGCTCCGTGAACGGCCA
CGAGTTCGAGATCGAGGGCGAGGGCGAGGGCCGCCCCTACGAGGGCACCCAGACCGCCAAGCTGAAGGTG
ACCAAGGGTGGCCCCCTGCCCTTCGCCTGGGACATCCTGTCCCCTCAGTTCATGTACGGCTCCAAGGCCT
ACGTGAAGCACCCCGCCGACATCCCCGACTACTTGAAGCTGTCCTTCCCCGAGGGCTTCAAGTGGGAGCG
CGTGATGAACTTCGAGGACGGCGGCGTGGTGACCGTGACCCAGGACTCCTCCCTGCAGGACGGCGAGTTC
ATCTACAAGGTGAAGCTGCGCGGCACCAACTTCCCCTCCGACGGCCCCGTAATGCAGAAGAAGACCATGG
GCTGGGAGGCCTCCTCCGAGCGGATGTACCCCGAGGACGGCGCCCTGAAGGGCGAGATCAAGCAGAGGCT
GAAGCTGAAGGACGGCGGCCACTACGACGCTGAGGTCAAGACCACCTACAAGGCCAAGAAGCCCGTGCAG
CTGCCCGGCGCCTACAACGTCAACATCAAGTTGGACATCACCTCCCACAACGAGGACTACACCATCGTGG
AACAGTACGAACGCGCCGAGGGCCGCCACTCCACCGGCGGCATGGACGAGCTGTACAAGTAAACTAGTGG
ATCCGTCGACAATCAACCTCTGGATTACAAAATTTGTGAAAGATTGACTGGTATTCTTAACTATGTTGCT
CCTTTTACGCTATGTGGATACGCTGCTTTAATGCCTTTGTATCATGCTATTGCTTCCCGTATGGCTTTCA
TTTTCTCCTCCTTGTATAAATCCTGGTTGCTGTCTCTTTATGAGGAGTTGTGGCCCGTTGTCAGGCAACG
TGGCGTGGTGTGCACTGTGTTTGCTGACGCAACCCCCACTGGTTGGGGCATTGCCACCACCTGTCAGCTC
CTTTCCGGGACTTTCGCTTTCCCCCTCCCTATTGCCACGGCGGAACTCATCGCCGCCTGCCTTGCCCGCT
GCTGGACAGGGGCTCGGCTGTTGGGCACTGACAATTCCGTGGTGTTGTCGGGGAAGCTGACGTCCTTTCC
ATGGCTGCTCGCCTGTGTTGCCACCTGGATTCTGCGCGGGACGTCCTTCTGCTACGTCCCTTCGGCCCTC
AATCCAGCGGACCTTCCTTCCCGCGGCCTGCTGCCGGCTCTGCGGCCTCTTCCGCGTCTTCGCCTTCGCC
CTCAGACGAGTCGGATCTCCCTTTGGGCCGCCTCCCCGCCTGGAATTCGAGCTCGGTACAGCTTATCGAT
ACCGTCGACTTCGAGCAACTTGTTTATTGCAGCTTATAATGGTTACAAATAAAGCAATAGCATCACAAAT
TTCACAAATAAAGCATTTTTTTCACTGCATTCTAGTTGTGGTTTGTCCAAACTCATCAATGTATCTTATC
ATGTCTGGATCGTCTAGCATCGAAGATCCCCCGATCTGAGGAACCCCTAGTGATGGAGTTGGCCACTCCC
TCTCTGCGCGCTCGCTCGCTCACTGAGGCCGCCCGGGCAAAGCCCGGGCGTCGGGCGACCTTTGGTCGCC
CGGCCTCAGTGAGCGAGCGAGCGCGCAGAGAGGGAGTGGCCAACCCCCCCCCCCCCCCCCCTGCAGCCCA
GCTGCATTAATGAATCGGCCAACGCGCGGGGAGAGGCGGTTTGCGTATTGGGCGCTCTTCCGCTTCCTCG
CTCACTGACTCGCTGCGCTCGGTCGTTCGGCTGCGGCGAGCGGTATCAGCTCACTCAAAGGCGGTAATAC
GGTTATCCACAGAATCAGGGGATAACGCAGGAAAGAACATGTGAGCAAAAGGCCAGCAAAAGGCCAGGAA
CCGTAAAAAGGCCGCGTTGCTGGCGTTTTTCCATAGGCTCCGCCCCCCTGACGAGCATCACAAAAATCGA
CGCTCAAGTCAGAGGTGGCGAAACCCGACAGGACTATAAAGATACCAGGCGTTTCCCCCTGGAAGCTCCC
TCGTGCGCTCTCCTGTTCCGACCCTGCCGCTTACCGGATACCTGTCCGCCTTTCTCCCTTCGGGAAGCGT
GGCGCTTTCTCAATGCTCACGCTGTAGGTATCTCAGTTCGGTGTAGGTCGTTCGCTCCAAGCTGGGCTGT
GTGCACGAACCCCCCGTTCAGCCCGACCGCTGCGCCTTATCCGGTAACTATCGTCTTGAGTCCAACCCGG
TAAGACACGACTTATCGCCACTGGCAGCAGCCACTGGTAACAGGATTAGCAGAGCGAGGTATGTAGGCGG
TGCTACAGAGTTCTTGAAGTGGTGGCCTAACTACGGCTACACTAGAAGGACAGTATTTGGTATCTGCGCT
CTGCTGAAGCCAGTTACCTTCGGAAAAAGAGTTGGTAGCTCTTGATCCGGCAAACAAACCACCGCTGGTA
GCGGTGGTTTTTTTGTTTGCAAGCAGCAGATTACGCGCAGAAAAAAAGGATCTCAAGAAGATCCTTTGAT
CTTTTCTACGGGGTCTGACGCTCAGTGGAACGAAAACTCACGTTAAGGGATTTTGGTCATGAGATTATCA
AAAAGGATCTTCACCTAGATCCTTTTAAATTAAAAATGAAGTTTTAAATCAATCTAAAGTATATATGAGT
AAACTTGGTCTGACAGTTACCAATGCTTAATCAGTGAGGCACCTATCTCAGCGATCTGTCTATTTCGTTC
ATCCATAGTTGCCTGACTCCCCGTCGTGTAGATAACTACGATACGGGAGGGCTTACCATCTGGCCCCAGT
GCTGCAATGATACCGCGAGACCCACGCTCACCGGCTCCAGATTTATCAGCAATAAACCAGCCAGCCGGAA
GGGCCGAGCGCAGAAGTGGTCCTGCAACTTTATCCGCCTCCATCCAGTCTATTAATTGTTGCCGGGAAGC
TAGAGTAAGTAGTTCGCCAGTTAATAGTTTGCGCAACGTTGTTGCCATTGCTACAGGCATCGTGGTGTCA
CGCTCGTCGTTTGGTATGGCTTCATTCAGCTCCGGTTCCCAACGATCAAGGCGAGTTACATGATCCCCCA
TGTTGTGCAAAAAAGCGGTTAGCTCCTTCGGTCCTCCGATCGTTGTCAGAAGTAAGTTGGCCGCAGTGTT
ATCACTCATGGTTATGGCAGCACTGCATAATTCTCTTACTGTCATGCCATCCGTAAGATGCTTTTCTGTG
ACTGGTGAGTACTCAACCAAGTCATTCTGAGAATAGTGTATGCGGCGACCGAGTTGCTCTTGCCCGGCGT
CAATACGGGATAATACCGCGCCACATAGCAGAACTTTAAAAGTGCTCATCATTGGAAAACGTTCTTCGGG
GCGAAAACTCTCAAGGATCTTACCGCTGTTGAGATCCAGTTCGATGTAACCCACTCGTGCACCCAACTGA
TCTTCAGCATCTTTTACTTTCACCAGCGTTTCTGGGTGAGCAAAAACAGGAAGGCAAAATGCCGCAAAAA
AGGGAATAAGGGCGACACGGAAATGTTGAATACTCATACTCTTCCTTTTTCAATATTATTGAAGCATTTA
TCAGGGTTATTGTCTCATGAGCGGATACATATTTGAATGTATTTAGAAAAATAAACAAATAGGGGTTCCG
CGCACATTTCCCCGAAAAGTGCCACCTGACGTCTAAGAAACCATTATTATCATGACATTAACCTATAAAA
ATAGGCGTATCACGAGGCCCTTTCGTCTCGCGCGTTTCGGTGATGACGGTGAAAACCTCTGACACATGCA
GCTCCCGGAGACGGTCACAGCTTGTCTGTAAGCGGATGCCGGGAGCAGACAAGCCCGTCAGGGCGCGTCA
GCGGGTGTTGGCGGGTGTCGGGGCTGGCTTAACTATGCGGCATCAGAGCAGATTGTACTGAGAGTGCACC
ATATGCGGTGTGAAATACCGCACAGATGCGTAAGGAGAAAATACCGCATCAGGAAATTGTAAACGTTAAT
ATTTTGTTAAAATTCGCGTTAAATTTTTGTTAAATCAGCTCATTTTTTAACCAATAGGCCGAAATCGGCA
AAATCCCTTATAAATCAAAAGAATAGACCGAGATAGGGT
[37 nt withheld, positions 5570-5606]
AAAGAACGTGGACTCCAACGTCAAAGG
[49 nt withheld, positions 5634-5682]
T
[91 nt withheld, positions 5684-5774]
G
[124 nt withheld, positions 5776-5899]
CGCGCCATTCGCCATTCAGGCTACGCAACTGTTGGGAAGGGCGATCGGTGCGGGCCTCTTCGCTATTACG
CCAGCTGGCTGCA
