Features (pLannotate 1.2.2; 19 found; start..end, strand, type, name):
     34..161     -  repeat_region  AAV2 ITR (fragment): inverted terminal repeat of adeno-associated virus serotype 2 inverted
    193..425     +  promoter       U6 promoter: RNA polymerase III promoter for human U6 snRNA
    455..530     +  misc_RNA       gRNA scaffold: guide RNA scaffold for the Streptococcus pyogenes CRISPR/Cas9 system
    570..1017    +  promoter       hSyn promoter: human synapsin I promoter; confers neuron-specific expression (Kügler et al., 2003)
   1060..1436    +  CDS            H2B (fragment): human histone H2B; HIST1H2BB
   1456..2163    +  CDS            mCherry: mCherry is a basic (constitutively fluorescent) red fluorescent protein published in 2004, derived from Discosoma sp.. It is reported to be a very rapidly-maturing monomer with low acid sensitivity.
   2185..2773    +  misc_feature   WPRE: woodchuck hepatitis virus posttranscriptional regulatory element
   2777..2793    +  misc_feature   MCS (fragment): pUC18/19 multiple cloning site
   2794..2819    +  misc_feature   MCS (fragment): pBluescript multiple cloning site
   2821..2955    +  polyA_signal   SV40 poly(A) signal: SV40 polyadenylation signal
   2983..3021    +  repeat_region  AAV2 ITR (fragment): inverted terminal repeat of adeno-associated virus serotype 2 inverted
   3154..3207    -  CDS            lacI (fragment): lac repressor; lacI; The lac repressor binds to the lac operator to inhibit transcription in E. coli. This inhibition can be relieved by adding lactose or isopropyl-β-D-thiogalactopyranoside (IPTG).
   3390..3978    -  rep_origin     ori: high-copy-number ColE1/pMB1/pBR322/pUC origin of replication
   4149..5009    -  CDS            AmpR: β-lactamase; bla; confers resistance to ampicillin, carbenicillin, and related antibiotics
   5010..5114    -  promoter       AmpR promoter: bla
   5209..5244    +  CDS            rop (fragment): Rop protein, which maintains plasmids at low copy number; rop
   5346..5445    +  misc_feature   bom (fragment): basis of mobility region from pBR322
   5473..5901    -  rep_origin     f1 ori (sequence partly withheld): f1 bacteriophage origin of replication; arrow indicates direction of (+) strand synthesis
   5905..5971    -  CDS            lacZα (fragment): LacZα fragment of β-galactosidase; lacZ fragment
>Addgene plasmid #170369 | pAAV.U6gLacZ.hSyn.H2B.RFP | addgene full sequence | sequence record 345002 | Addgene NGS Result
GGGGGGGGGGGGGGGGSBNSCCMCYCCCYCYCYGCSCSCYCSCYCGCYCACTGAGGCCGCCCGGGCAAAG
CCCGGGCGTCGGGCGACCTTTGGTCGCCCGGCCTCAGTGAGCGAGCGAGCGCGCAGAGAGGGAGTGGCCA
ACTCCATCACTAGGGGTTCCTCAGATCGGGCTGCAGGAATTGGCCGCTCTAGATTTCCCATGATTCCTTC
ATATTTGCATATACGATACAAGGCTGTTAGAGAGATAATTAGAATTAATTTGACTGTAAACACAAAGATA
TTAGTACAAAATACGTGACGTAGAAAGTAATAATTTCTTGGGTAGTTTGCAGTTTTAAAATTATGTTTTA
AAATGGACTATCATATGCTTACCGTAACTTGAAAGTATTTCGATTTCTTGGCTTTATATATCTTGTGGAA
AGGACGAAACACCGTGCGAATACGCCCACGCGATGTTTTAGAGCTAGAAATAGCAAGTTAAAATAAGGCT
AGTCCGTTATCAACTTGAAAAAGTGGCACCGAGTCGGTGCTTTTTTTCTAGACTCTAGCTGCAGAGGGAC
CTGCGTATGAGTGCAAGTGGGTTTTAGGACCAGGATGAGGCGGGGTGGGGGTGCCTACCTGACGACCGAC
CCCGACCCACTGGACAAGCACCCAACCCCCATTCCCCAAATTGCGCATCCCCTATCAGAGAGGGGGAGGG
GAAACAGGATGCGGCGAGGCGCGTGCGCACTGCCAGCTTCAGCACCGCGGACAGTGCCTTCGCCCCCGCC
TGGCGGCGCGCGCCACCGCCGCCTCAGCACTGAAGGCGCGCTGACGTCACTCGCCGGTCCCCCGCAAACT
CCCCTTCCCGGCCACCTTGGTCGCGTCCGCGCCGCCGCCGGCCCAGCCGGACCGCACCACGCGAGGCGCG
AGATAGGGGGGCACGGGCGCGACCATCTGCGCTGCGGCGCCGGCGACTCAGCGCTGCCTCAGTCTGCGGT
GGGCAGCGGAGGAGTCGTGTCGTGCCTGAGAGCGCAGTCGAATTCAAGCTGCTAGCAAGGATCCACCGGT
ACCGCCACCATGCCTGAACCCTCTAAGTCTGCTCCAGCCCCTAAAAAGGGTTCTAAGAAGGCTATCACTA
AGGCGCAGAAGAAGGATGGTAAGAAGCGTAAGCGCAGCCGCAAGGAGAGCTATTCTATCTATGTGTACAA
GGTTCTGAAGCAGGTCCACCCCGACACCGGCATCTCATCCAAGGCCATGGGGATCATGAACTCCTTCGTC
AACGACATCTTCGAGCGCATCGCGGGCGAGGCTTCTCGCCTGGCTCACTACAATAAGCGCTCGACCATCA
CCTCCAGGGAGATTCAGACGGCTGTGCGCCTGCTGCTGCCTGGGGAGCTGGCTAAGCATGCTGTGTCCGA
GGGCACTAAGGCAGTTACCAAGTACACTAGCTCTAAGGATCCACCGGTCGCCACCATGGTGAGCAAGGGC
GAGGAGGATAACATGGCCATCATCAAGGAGTTCATGCGCTTCAAGGTGCACATGGAGGGCTCCGTGAACG
GCCACGAGTTCGAGATCGAGGGCGAGGGCGAGGGCCGCCCCTACGAGGGCACCCAGACCGCCAAGCTGAA
GGTGACCAAGGGTGGCCCCCTGCCCTTCGCCTGGGACATCCTGTCCCCTCAGTTCATGTACGGCTCCAAG
GCCTACGTGAAGCACCCCGCCGACATCCCCGACTACTTGAAGCTGTCCTTCCCCGAGGGCTTCAAGTGGG
AGCGCGTGATGAACTTCGAGGACGGCGGCGTGGTGACCGTGACCCAGGACTCCTCCCTGCAGGACGGCGA
GTTCATCTACAAGGTGAAGCTGCGCGGCACCAACTTCCCCTCCGACGGCCCCGTAATGCAGAAGAAGACC
ATGGGCTGGGAGGCCTCCTCCGAGCGGATGTACCCCGAGGACGGCGCCCTGAAGGGCGAGATCAAGCAGA
GGCTGAAGCTGAAGGACGGCGGCCACTACGACGCTGAGGTCAAGACCACCTACAAGGCCAAGAAGCCCGT
GCAGCTGCCCGGCGCCTACAACGTCAACATCAAGTTGGACATCACCTCCCACAACGAGGACTACACCATC
GTGGAACAGTACGAACGCGCCGAGGGCCGCCACTCCACCGGCGGCATGGACGAGCTGTACAAGTAAACTA
GTGGATCCGTCGACAATCAACCTCTGGATTACAAAATTTGTGAAAGATTGACTGGTATTCTTAACTATGT
TGCTCCTTTTACGCTATGTGGATACGCTGCTTTAATGCCTTTGTATCATGCTATTGCTTCCCGTATGGCT
TTCATTTTCTCCTCCTTGTATAAATCCTGGTTGCTGTCTCTTTATGAGGAGTTGTGGCCCGTTGTCAGGC
AACGTGGCGTGGTGTGCACTGTGTTTGCTGACGCAACCCCCACTGGTTGGGGCATTGCCACCACCTGTCA
GCTCCTTTCCGGGACTTTCGCTTTCCCCCTCCCTATTGCCACGGCGGAACTCATCGCCGCCTGCCTTGCC
CGCTGCTGGACAGGGGCTCGGCTGTTGGGCACTGACAATTCCGTGGTGTTGTCGGGGAAGCTGACGTCCT
TTCCATGGCTGCTCGCCTGTGTTGCCACCTGGATTCTGCGCGGGACGTCCTTCTGCTACGTCCCTTCGGC
CCTCAATCCAGCGGACCTTCCTTCCCGCGGCCTGCTGCCGGCTCTGCGGCCTCTTCCGCGTCTTCGCCTT
CGCCCTCAGACGAGTCGGATCTCCCTTTGGGCCGCCTCCCCGCCTGGAATTCGAGCTCGGTACAGCTTAT
CGATACCGTCGACTTCGAGCAACTTGTTTATTGCAGCTTATAATGGTTACAAATAAAGCAATAGCATCAC
AAATTTCACAAATAAAGCATTTTTTTCACTGCATTCTAGTTGTGGTTTGTCCAAACTCATCAATGTATCT
TATCATGTCTGGATCGTCTAGCATCGAAGATCCCCCGATCTGAGGAACCCCTAGTGATGGAGTTGGCCAC
TCCCTCTCTGCRSSCYSSMWYDMTRRWTSDGSYNNYKSKCSRRRMKMRKCRRTKTRYSTWWTSRKGTCTG
GATCGTCTAGCATCGAAGATCCCCCGATCTGAGGAACCCCTAGTGATGGAGTTGGCCACTCCCYCYCTGC
AGCCTGCATTAATGAATCGGCCAACGCGCGGGGAGAGGCGGTTTGCGTATTGGGCGCTCTTCCGCTTCCT
CGCTCACTGACTCGCTGCGCTCGGTCGTTCGGCTGCGGCGAGCGGTATCAGCTCACTCAAAGGCGGTAAT
ACGGTTATCCACAGAATCAGGGGATAACGCAGGAAAGAACATGTGAGCAAAAGGCCAGCAAAAGGCCAGG
AACCGTAAAAAGGCCGCGTTGCTGGCGTTTTTCCATAGGCTCCGCCCCCCTGACGAGCATCACAAAAATC
GACGCTCAAGTCAGAGGTGGCGAAACCCGACAGGACTATAAAGATACCAGGCGTTTCCCCCTGGAAGCTC
CCTCGTGCGCTCTCCTGTTCCGACCCTGCCGCTTACCGGATACCTGTCCGCCTTTCTCCCTTCGGGAAGC
GTGGCGCTTTCTCATAGCTCACGCTGTAGGTATCTCAGTTCGGTGTAGGTCGTTCGCTCCAAGCTGGGCT
GTGTGCACGAACCCCCCGTTCAGCCCGACCGCTGCGCCTTATCCGGTAACTATCGTCTTGAGTCCAACCC
GGTAAGACACGACTTATCGCCACTGGCAGCAGCCACTGGTAACAGGATTAGCAGAGCGAGGTATGTAGGC
GGTGCTACAGAGTTCTTGAAGTGGTGGCCTAACTACGGCTACACTAGAAGAACAGTATTTGGTATCTGCG
CTCTGCTGAAGCCAGTTACCTTCGGAAAAAGAGTTGGTAGCTCTTGATCCGGCAAACAAACCACCGCTGG
TAGCGGTGGTTTTTTTGTTTGCAAGCAGCAGATTACGCGCAGAAAAAAAGGATCTCAAGAAGATCCTTTG
ATCTTTTCTACGGGGTCTGACGCTCAGTGGAACGAAAACTCACGTTAAGGGATTTTGGTCATGAGATTAT
CAAAAAGGATCTTCACCTAGATCCTTTTAAATTAAAAATGAAGTTTTAAATCAATCTAAAGTATATATGA
GTAAACTTGGTCTGACAGTTACCAATGCTTAATCAGTGAGGCACCTATCTCAGCGATCTGTCTATTTCGT
TCATCCATAGTTGCCTGACTCCCCGTCGTGTAGATAACTACGATACGGGAGGGCTTACCATCTGGCCCCA
GTGCTGCAATGATACCGCGAGACCCACGCTCACCGGCTCCAGATTTATCAGCAATAAACCAGCCAGCCGG
AAGGGCCGAGCGCAGAAGTGGTCCTGCAACTTTATCCGCCTCCATCCAGTCTATTAATTGTTGCCGGGAA
GCTAGAGTAAGTAGTTCGCCAGTTAATAGTTTGCGCAACGTTGTTGCCATTGCTACAGGCATCGTGGTGT
CACGCTCGTCGTTTGGTATGGCTTCATTCAGCTCCGGTTCCCAACGATCAAGGCGAGTTACATGATCCCC
CATGTTGTGCAAAAAAGCGGTTAGCTCCTTCGGTCCTCCGATCGTTGTCAGAAGTAAGTTGGCCGCAGTG
TTATCACTCATGGTTATGGCAGCACTGCATAATTCTCTTACTGTCATGCCATCCGTAAGATGCTTTTCTG
TGACTGGTGAGTACTCAACCAAGTCATTCTGAGAATAGTGTATGCGGCGACCGAGTTGCTCTTGCCCGGC
GTCAATACGGGATAATACCGCGCCACATAGCAGAACTTTAAAAGTGCTCATCATTGGAAAACGTTCTTCG
GGGCGAAAACTCTCAAGGATCTTACCGCTGTTGAGATCCAGTTCGATGTAACCCACTCGTGCACCCAACT
GATCTTCAGCATCTTTTACTTTCACCAGCGTTTCTGGGTGAGCAAAAACAGGAAGGCAAAATGCCGCAAA
AAAGGGAATAAGGGCGACACGGAAATGTTGAATACTCATACTCTTCCTTTTTCAATATTATTGAAGCATT
TATCAGGGTTATTGTCTCATGAGCGGATACATATTTGAATGTATTTAGAAAAATAAACAAATAGGGGTTC
CGCGCACATTTCCCCGAAAAGTGCCACCTGACGTCTAAGAAACCATTATTATCATGACATTAACCTATAA
AAATAGGCGTATCACGAGGCCCTTTCGTCTCGCGCGTTTCGGTGATGACGGTGAAAACCTCTGACACATG
CAGCTCCCGGAGACGGTCACAGCTTGTCTGTAAGCGGATGCCGGGAGCAGACAAGCCCGTCAGGGCGCGT
CAGCGGGTGTTGGCGGGTGTCGGGGCTGGCTTAACTATGCGGCATCAGAGCAGATTGTACTGAGAGTGCA
CCATATGCGGTGTGAAATACCGCACAGATGCGTAAGGAGAAAATACCGCATCAGGAAATTGTAAGCGTTA
ATATTTTGTTAAAATTCGCGTTAAATTTTTGTTAAATCAGCTCATTTTTTAACCAATAGGCCGAAATCGG
CAAAATCCCTTATAAATCAAAAGAATAGACCGAGATAGGGT
[37 nt withheld, positions 5572-5608]
AAAGAACGTGGACTCCAACGTCAAAGG
[49 nt withheld, positions 5636-5684]
T
[91 nt withheld, positions 5686-5776]
G
[124 nt withheld, positions 5778-5901]
CCATTCGCCATTCAGGCTGCGCAACTGTTGGGAAGGGCGATCGGTGCGGGCCTCTTCGCTATTACGCCAG
GCTGCA
